>Addgene plasmid #84559 | pEF-HA-TSAd-Y89XF | addgene partial sequence | sequence record 164102 | SH2D2A-F 5'-CCCAATCATCAAACAGGGGC-3'
GGGGGCCGGGGAGAAGGAGCCCTCCCAGCTGCTCAGGCCCAAGCCTCCCATCCCCGCCAAACCTCAGCTG
CCCCCAGAAGTCTACACAATCCCTGTTCCACGACACCGCCCGGCCCCACGCCCCAAGCCCTCCAATCCTA
TCTTCAATGAGCCTGATGAACCCATAGCTTTCTTTGCCATGGGCCGGGGCAGCCCTGGGGAAGCCCCCAG
CAACATCTTTGTGGAAGTGGAAGATGAGGGCCTACCCGCCACCCTTGGGCACCCTGTCCTACGGAAGAGC
TGGTCCAGGCCTGTCCCAGGAGGCCAGAATACAGGTGGCTCCCAGCTGCATTCTGAGAACTCTGTGATTG
GGCAAGGCCCTCCCCTGCCCCACCAGCCCCCACCCGCCTGGAGACACACCCTCCCCCACAATCTTTCTAG
ACAGGTGCTTCAGGACAGAGGACAGGCATGGCTTCCCCTTGGGCCTCCTCAGTAGGCGGTCTGGCCTGAC
CCCCAACAAAGAAGCCTGGAGGTCAGAGAAGCAAATGCGGAGCCTGCTCCCTCCTAAGAAGATCCCAAGA
ATCCAATGGCTCAGTCCTTGGTGATTTAAGACAGCAAAGAAGCGTGCAAGGAGGGCCCTGTTAGCTCCCA
CTGTCCTGGTTTCTCCTCCCGGAATCGGATCCCCGGGTACCGAGCTCGAATTCATCGATCATATGTGAGC
GGCCGCTAGACTAGTCTAGAGAAAAAACCTCCCACACCTCCCCCTGAACCTGAAACATAAA
