>Addgene plasmid #84559 | pEF-HA-TSAd-Y89XF | addgene partial sequence | sequence record 164103 | EF1a-F 5'-TCAAGCCTCAGACAGTGGTTC-3'
TGTCGTGAGGAATTATGTATCCTTACGACGTTCCAGACTATGCAGCTAGCGAATTCCCCCTGGCCCAGAT
ATGTCCCCAAGGGAGTCACGAAGCCCCCATCCCAACCTTCAGCACCTTCCAGATCACAGACATGACCCGC
AGGAGCTGCCAGAACCTGGGCTACACTGCGGCATCTCCCCAGGCCCCGGAGGCTGCCTCCAGCACAGGGA
ATGCTGAGAGGGCAGAGGAGGTGCCTGGAGAAGGAAGCCTGTTCCTGCAGGCTGAGACCCGGGCTTGGTT
CCAGAAGACCCAGGCCCACTGGCTCCTGCAGCACGGGGCAGCCCCTGCCTGGTTCCATGGCTTCATCACC
CGGAGGGAGGCAGAGAGGCTGCTGGAGCCCAAGCCTCAGGGGTGCTACTTGGTGCGGTTCAGCGAGAGCG
CGGTGACCTTCGTGCTGACTTACAGGAGCCGGACTTGCTGCCGCCACTTCCTGCTGGCCCAGCTCAGGGA
CGGGCGCCACGTGGTGCTGGGCGAGGACAGCGCCCACGCGCGGCTGCAGGACCTGCTGCTGCACTACACC
GCGCACCCGCTCAGCCCCTACGGGGAGACGCTCACCGAGCCCCTCGCCCGACAGACTCCTGAGCCTGCAG
GACTTTCCCTGAGGACCGAAGAATCAAACTTTGGAAGCAAAAGCCAGGACCCAAACCCCCAGTACAGCCC
AATCATCAAACAGGGGCAAGCCCCAGTCCCGATGCAGAAAGAGGGGGCCGGGGAGAAGGAGCCCTCCCAG
CTGCTCAGGCCCAAGCCTCCCATCCCCGCCAAACCTCAGCTGCCCCCAGAAGTCTACACAATCCCTGTTC
CACGACACCGCCCGGCCCCACGCCCCAAGCCCTCCAATCCTATCTTCAATGAGCCTGATGAACCCATAGC
TTTCTTTGCCATGGGCCGGGGCAGCCCTGGGGAAGCCCCCAGCAACATCTTTGTGGAAGTGGA
