>Addgene plasmid #84559 | pEF-HA-TSAd-Y89XF | addgene partial sequence | sequence record 164104 | Insert sequence
TGTCGTGAGGAATTATGTATCCTTACGACGTTCCAGACTATGCAGCTAGCGAATTCCCCCTGGCCCAGAT
ATGTCCCCAAGGGAGTCACGAAGCCCCCATCCCAACCTTCAGCACCTTCCAGATCACAGACATGACCCGC
AGGAGCTGCCAGAACCTGGGCTACACTGCGGCATCTCCCCAGGCCCCGGAGGCTGCCTCCAGCACAGGGA
ATGCTGAGAGGGCAGAGGAGGTGCCTGGAGAAGGAAGCCTGTTCCTGCAGGCTGAGACCCGGGCTTGGTT
CCAGAAGACCCAGGCCCACTGGCTCCTGCAGCACGGGGCAGCCCCTGCCTGGTTCCATGGCTTCATCACC
CGGAGGGAGGCAGAGAGGCTGCTGGAGCCCAAGCCTCAGGGGTGCTACTTGGTGCGGTTCAGCGAGAGCG
CGGTGACCTTCGTGCTGACTTACAGGAGCCGGACTTGCTGCCGCCACTTCCTGCTGGCCCAGCTCAGGGA
CGGGCGCCACGTGGTGCTGGGCGAGGACAGCGCCCACGCGCGGCTGCAGGACCTGCTGCTGCACTACACC
GCGCACCCGCTCAGCCCCTACGGGGAGACGCTCACCGAGCCCCTCGCCCGACAGACTCCTGAGCCTGCAG
GACTTTCCCTGAGGACCGAAGAATCAAACTTTGGAAGCAAAAGCCAGGACCCAAACCCCCAGTACAGCCC
AATCATCAAACAGGGGCAAGCCCCAGTCCCGATGCAGAAAGAGGGGGCCGGGGAGAAGGAGCCCTCCCAG
CTGCTCAGGCCCAAGCCTCCCATCCCCGCCAAACCTCAGCTGCCCCCAGAAGTCTACACAATCCCTGTTC
CACGACACCGCCCGGCCCCACGCCCCAAGCCCTCCAATCCTATCTTCAATGAGCCTGATGAACCCATAGC
TTTCTTTGCCATGGGCCGGGGCAGCCCTGGGGAAGCCCCCAGCAACATCTTTGTGGAAGTGGAAGATGAG
GGCCTACCCGCCACCCTTGGGCACCCTGTCCTACGGAAGAGCTGGTCCAGGCCTGTCCCAGGAGGCCAGA
ATACAGGTGGCTCCCAGCTGCATTCTGAGAACTCTGTGATTGGGCAAGGCCCTCCCCTGCCCCACCAGCC
CCCACCCGCCTGGAGACACACCCTCCCCCACAATCTTTCTAGACAGGTGCTTCAGGACAGAGGACAGGCA
TGGCTTCCCCTTGGGCCTCCTCAGTAG
