[The description below was written by a language model from this plasmid's Addgene catalogue record.]
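Description:
pEF-HA-TSAd-Y89XF is a mammalian expression plasmid built on pEF HA, a derivative of the pEF-BOS vector, with a recorded total size of about 7.0 kb. It is propagated in E. coli under ampicillin selection. The record does not state the copy number, and it lists neither the bacterial origin of replication nor any mammalian selection marker. No feature table is provided, so other backbone elements such as the polyadenylation signal cannot be described from the available information.

The payload is a roughly 1.4 kb human cDNA encoding T cell-specific adapter protein (TSAd, product of the SH2D2A gene), expressed from the EF1a promoter, a strong constitutive promoter that works in a wide range of mammalian cell types, including lymphoid cells. The backbone supplies an N-terminal HA epitope tag, which allows the fusion protein to be detected or immunoprecipitated with anti-HA antibodies. The insert carries three tyrosine-to-phenylalanine substitutions: Y279F, Y290F and Y305F. Such changes remove the hydroxyl group needed for phosphorylation while largely preserving side-chain shape, so the mutant cannot be phosphorylated at these positions and cannot offer them as phosphotyrosine-dependent docking sites.

The stated purpose is mammalian expression of this mutant. The associated publication concerns modulation of the kinase Lck through multisite docking to TSAd, so the construct fits use as a phosphorylation-site-deficient variant for comparison with other forms of TSAd in transfected cells when examining how these tyrosines contribute to TSAd interactions and signalling.
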