Addgene plasmid #84559: pEF-HA-TSAd-Y89XF
Purpose: mammalian expression of TSAd-Y89XF
Depositing lab: Anne Spurkland. Depositing organization: University of Oslo. Publication: Modulation of Lck function through multisite docking to T cell-specific adapter protein. Granum S, Andersen TC, Sorlie M, Jorgensen M, Koll L, Berge T, Lea T, Fleckenstein B, Spurkland A, Sundvold-Gjerstad V. J Biol Chem. 2008 Aug 8;283(32):21909-19. doi: 10.1074/jbc.M800871200. Epub 2008 Jun 9. PubMed 18541536.
Backbone
  Vector backbone: pEF HA (pEF BOS derivative)
  Total vector size (bp): 7039
  Vector type: Mammalian Expression
Growth in bacteria
  Bacterial resistance: Ampicillin, 100 μg/mL
  Growth temperature: 37°C
  Growth strain: DH5alpha
  Copy number: Unknown
Gene/Insert
  Gene/Insert name: TSAd (alt name: TSAd-f89xf-2)
  Species: H. sapiens (human)
  Insert size (bp): 1372
  Mutation: Y279F, Y290F, Y305F
  Entrez Gene: SH2D2A (a.k.a. F2771, SCAP, TSAD, VRAP)
  Promoter: EF1a
  Tag / fusion protein: HA (N terminal on backbone)
  Cloning method: Unknown
  Sequencing primers: 5′ EF1a-F
Terms and licenses: Academic/Nonprofit Terms; Industry Terms: Not Available to Industry
How to cite: pEF-HA-TSAd-Y89XF was a gift from Anne Spurkland (Addgene plasmid # 84559 ; http://n2t.net/addgene:84559 ; RRID:Addgene_84559)
